>Addgene plasmid #203271 | A*34:01:01 | addgene full sequence | sequence record 399853 | Addgene NGS Result
AATTCTGTGGAATGTGTGTCAGTTAGGGTGTGGAAAGTCCCCAGGCTCCCCAGCAGGCAGAAGTATGCAA
AGCATGCATCTCAATTAGTCAGCAACCAGGTGTGGAAAGTCCCCAGGCTCCCCAGCAGGCAGAAGTATGC
AAAGCATGCATCTCAATTAGTCAGCAACCATAGTCCCGCCCCTAACTCCGCCCATCCCGCCCCTAACTCC
GCCCAGTTCCGCCCATTCTCCGCCCCATGGCTGACTAATTTTTTTTATTTATGCAGAGGCCGAGGCCGCC
TCTGCCTCTGAGCTATTCCAGAAGTAGTGAGGAGGCTTTTTTGGAGGCCTAGGCTTTTGCAAAAAGCTCC
CGGGAGCTTGTATATCCATTTTCGGATCTGATCAAGAGACAGGATGAGGATCGTTTCGCATGATTGAACA
AGATGGATTGCACGCAGGTTCTCCGGCCGCTTGGGTGGAGAGGCTATTCGGCTATGACTGGGCACAACAG
ACAATCGGCTGCTCTGATGCCGCCGTGTTCCGGCTGTCAGCGCAGGGGCGCCCGGTTCTTTTTGTCAAGA
CCGACCTGTCCGGTGCCCTGAATGAACTGCAGGACGAGGCAGCGCGGCTATCGTGGCTGGCCACGACGGG
CGTTCCTTGCGCAGCTGTGCTCGACGTTGTCACTGAAGCGGGAAGGGACTGGCTGCTATTGGGCGAAGTG
CCGGGGCAGGATCTCCTGTCATCTCACCTTGCTCCTGCCGAGAAAGTATCCATCATGGCTGATGCAATGC
GGCGGCTGCATACGCTTGATCCGGCTACCTGCCCATTCGACCACCAAGCGAAACATCGCATCGAGCGAGC
ACGTACTCGGATGGAAGCCGGTCTTGTCGATCAGGATGATCTGGACGAAGAGCATCAGGGGCTCGCGCCA
GCCGAACTGTTCGCCAGGCTCAAGGCGCGCATGCCCGACGGCGAGGATCTCGTCGTGACCCATGGCGATG
CCTGCTTGCCGAATATCATGGTGGAAAATGGCCGCTTTTCTGGATTCATCGACTGTGGCCGGCTGGGTGT
GGCGGACCGCTATCAGGACATAGCGTTGGCTACCCGTGATATTGCTGAAGAGCTTGGCGGCGAATGGGCT
GACCGCTTCCTCGTGCTTTACGGTATCGCCGCTCCCGATTCGCAGCGCATCGCCTTCTATCGCCTTCTTG
ACGAGTTCTTCTGAGCGGGACTCTGGGGTTCGAAATGACCGACCAAGCGACGCCCAACCTGCCATCACGA
GATTTCGATTCCACCGCCGCCTTCTATGAAAGGTTGGGCTTCGGAATCGTTTTCCGGGACGCCGGCTGGA
TGATCCTCCAGCGCGGGGATCTCATGCTGGAGTTCTTCGCCCACCCCAACTTGTTTATTGCAGCTTATAA
TGGTTACAAATAAAGCAATAGCATCACAAATTTCACAAATAAAGCATTTTTTTCACTGCATTCTAGTTGT
GGTTTGTCCAAACTCATCAATGTATCTTATCATGTCTGTATACCGTCGACCTCTAGCTAGAGCTTGGCGT
AATCATGGTCATAGCTGTTTCCTGTGTGAAATTGTTATCCGCTCACAATTCCACACAACATACGAGCCGG
AAGCATAAAGTGTAAAGCCTGGGGTGCCTAATGAGTGAGCTAACTCACATTAATTGCGTTGCGCTCACTG
CCCGCTTTCCAGTCGGGAAACCTGTCGTGCCAGCTGCATTAATGAATCGGCCAACGCGCGGGGAGAGGCG
GTTTGCGTATTGGGCGCTCTTCCGCTTCCTCGCTCACTGACTCGCTGCGCTCGGTCGTTCGGCTGCGGCG
AGCGGTATCAGCTCACTCAAAGGCGGTAATACGGTTATCCACAGAATCAGGGGATAACGCAGGAAAGAAC
ATGTGAGCAAAAGGCCAGCAAAAGGCCAGGAACCGTAAAAAGGCCGCGTTGCTGGCGTTTTTCCATAGGC
TCCGCCCCCCTGACGAGCATCACAAAAATCGACGCTCAAGTCAGAGGTGGCGAAACCCGACAGGACTATA
AAGATACCAGGCGTTTCCCCCTGGAAGCTCCCTCGTGCGCTCTCCTGTTCCGACCCTGCCGCTTACCGGA
TACCTGTCCGCCTTTCTCCCTTCGGGAAGCGTGGCGCTTTCTCATAGCTCACGCTGTAGGTATCTCAGTT
CGGTGTAGGTCGTTCGCTCCAAGCTGGGCTGTGTGCACGAACCCCCCGTTCAGCCCGACCGCTGCGCCTT
ATCCGGTAACTATCGTCTTGAGTCCAACCCGGTAAGACACGACTTATCGCCACTGGCAGCAGCCACTGGT
AACAGGATTAGCAGAGCGAGGTATGTAGGCGGTGCTACAGAGTTCTTGAAGTGGTGGCCTAACTACGGCT
ACACTAGAAGAACAGTATTTGGTATCTGCGCTCTGCTGAAGCCAGTTACCTTCGGAAAAAGAGTTGGTAG
CTCTTGATCCGGCAAACAAACCACCGCTGGTAGCGGTGGTTTTTTTGTTTGCAAGCAGCAGATTACGCGC
AGAAAAAAAGGATCTCAAGAAGATCCTTTGATCTTTTCTACGGGGTCTGACGCTCAGTGGAACGAAAACT
CACGTTAAGGGATTTTGGTCATGAGATTATCAAAAAGGATCTTCACCTAGATCCTTTTAAATTAAAAATG
AAGTTTTAAATCAATCTAAAGTATATATGAGTAAACTTGGTCTGACAGTTACCAATGCTTAATCAGTGAG
GCACCTATCTCAGCGATCTGTCTATTTCGTTCATCCATAGTTGCCTGACTCCCCGTCGTGTAGATAACTA
CGATACGGGAGGGCTTACCATCTGGCCCCAGTGCTGCAATGATACCGCGAGACCCACGCTCACCGGCTCC
AGATTTATCAGCAATAAACCAGCCAGCCGGAAGGGCCGAGCGCAGAAGTGGTCCTGCAACTTTATCCGCC
TCCATCCAGTCTATTAATTGTTGCCGGGAAGCTAGAGTAAGTAGTTCGCCAGTTAATAGTTTGCGCAACG
TTGTTGCCATTGCTACAGGCATCGTGGTGTCACGCTCGTCGTTTGGTATGGCTTCATTCAGCTCCGGTTC
CCAACGATCAAGGCGAGTTACATGATCCCCCATGTTGTGCAAAAAAGCGGTTAGCTCCTTCGGTCCTCCG
ATCGTTGTCAGAAGTAAGTTGGCCGCAGTGTTATCACTCATGGTTATGGCAGCACTGCATAATTCTCTTA
CTGTCATGCCATCCGTAAGATGCTTTTCTGTGACTGGTGAGTACTCAACCAAGTCATTCTGAGAATAGTG
TATGCGGCGACCGAGTTGCTCTTGCCCGGCGTCAATACGGGATAATACCGCGCCACATAGCAGAACTTTA
AAAGTGCTCATCATTGGAAAACGTTCTTCGGGGCGAAAACTCTCAAGGATCTTACCGCTGTTGAGATCCA
GTTCGATGTAACCCACTCGTGCACCCAACTGATCTTCAGCATCTTTTACTTTCACCAGCGTTTCTGGGTG
AGCAAAAACAGGAAGGCAAAATGCCGCAAAAAAGGGAATAAGGGCGACACGGAAATGTTGAATACTCATA
CTCTTCCTTTTTCAATATTATTGAAGCATTTATCAGGGTTATTGTCTCATGAGCGGATACATATTTGAAT
GTATTTAGAAAAATAAACAAATAGGGGTTCCGCGCACATTTCCCCGAAAAGTGCCACCTGACGTCGACGG
ATCGGGAGATCTCCCGATCCCCTATGGTGCACTCTCAGTACAATCTGCTCTGATGCCGCATAGTTAAGCC
AGTATCTGCTCCCTGCTTGTGTGTTGGAGGTCGCTGAGTAGTGCGCGAGCAAAATTTAAGCTACAACAAG
GCAAGGCTTGACCGACAATTGCATGAAGAATCTGCTTAGGGTTAGGCGTTTTGCGCTGCTTCGCGATGTA
CGGGCCAGATATACGCGTTGACATTGATTATTGACTAGTTATTAATAGTAATCAATTACGGGGTCATTAG
TTCATAGCCCATATATGGAGTTCCGCGTTACATAACTTACGGTAAATGGCCCGCCTGGCTGACCGCCCAA
CGACCCCCGCCCATTGACGTCAATAATGACGTATGTTCCCATAGTAACGCCAATAGGGACTTTCCATTGA
CGTCAATGGGTGGAGTATTTACGGTAAACTGCCCACTTGGCAGTACATCAAGTGTATCATATGCCAAGTA
CGCCCCCTATTGACGTCAATGACGGTAAATGGCCCGCCTGGCATTATGCCCAGTACATGACCTTATGGGA
CTTTCCTACTTGGCAGTACATCTACGTATTAGTCATCGCTATTACCATGGTGATGCGGTTTTGGCAGTAC
ATCAATGGGCGTGGATAGCGGTTTGACTCACGGGGATTTCCAAGTCTCCACCCCATTGACGTCAATGGGA
GTTTGTTTTGGCACCAAAATCAACGGGACTTTCCAAAATGTCGTAACAACTCCGCCCCATTGACGCAAAT
GGGCGGTAGGCGTGTACGGTGGGAGGTCTATATAAGCAGAGCTCTCTGGCTAACTAGAGAACCCACTGCT
TACTGGCTTATCGAAATTAATACGACTCACTATAGGGAGACCCAAGCTGGCTAGCGTTTAAACTTAAGCT
TGCCACCATGGCCATCATGGCGCCCCGAACCCTCGTCCTGCTACTCTCGGGGGCCCTGGCCCTGACCCAG
ACCTGGGCGGGCTCCCACTCCATGAGGTATTTCTACACCTCCGTGTCCCGGCCCGGCCGCGGGGAGCCCC
GCTTCATCGCCGTGGGCTACGTGGACGACACGCAGTTCGTGCGGTTCGACAGCGACGCCGCGAGCCAGAG
GATGGAGCCGCGGGCGCCGTGGATAGAGCAGGAGGGGCCGGAGTATTGGGACCGGAACACACGGAAAGTG
AAGGCCCAGTCACAGACTGACCGAGTGGACCTGGGGACCCTGCGCGGCTACTACAACCAGAGCGAGGACG
GTTCTCACACCATCCAGAGGATGTATGGCTGCGACGTGGGGCCGGACGGGCGCTTCCTCCGCGGGTACCA
GCAGGACGCTTACGACGGCAAGGATTACATCGCCCTGAACGAGGACCTGCGCTCTTGGACCGCGGCGGAC
ATGGCGGCTCAGATCACCCAGCGCAAGTGGGAGACGGCCCATGAGGCGGAGCAGTGGAGAGCCTACCTGG
AGGGCACGTGCGTGGAGTGGCTCCGCAGATACCTGGAGAACGGGAAGGAGACGCTGCAGCGCACGGACGC
CCCCAAGACACATATGACTCACCACGCTGTCTCTGACCATGAGGCCACCCTGAGGTGCTGGGCCCTGAGC
TTCTACCCTGCGGAGATCACACTGACCTGGCAGCGGGATGGGGAGGACCAGACCCAGGACACGGAGCTCG
TGGAGACCAGGCCTGCAGGGGATGGAACCTTCCAGAAGTGGGCGTCTGTGGTGGTGCCTTCTGGACAGGA
GCAGAGATACACCTGCCATGTGCAGCATGAGGGTCTGCCCAAGCCCCTCACCCTGAGATGGGAGCCGTCT
TCCCAGCCCACCATCCCCATCGTGGGCATCCTTGCTGGCCTGGTTCTCTTTGGAGCTGTGATCGCTGGAG
CTGTGGTCGCTGCTGTGATGTGGAGGAGGAAGAGCTCAGATAGAAAAGGAGGGAGCTACTCTCAGGCTGC
AAGCAGTGACAGTGCCCAGGGCTCTGATATGTCTCTCACAGCTTGTAAAGTGTGATCTAGAGGGCCCGTT
TAAACCCGCTGATCAGCCTCGACTGTGCCTTCTAGTTGCCAGCCATCTGTTGTTTGCCCCTCCCCCGTGC
CTTCCTTGACCCTGGAAGGTGCCACTCCCACTGTCCTTTCCTAATAAAATGAGGAAATTGCATCGCATTG
TCTGAGTAGGTGTCATTCTATTCTGGGGGGTGGGGTGGGGCAGGACAGCAAGGGGGAGGATTGGGAAGAC
AATAGCAGGCATGCTGGGGATGCGGTGGGCTCTATGGCTTCTGAGGCGGAAAGAACCAGCTGGGGCTCTA
GGGGGTATCCCC
[124 nt withheld, positions 6033-6156]
C
[91 nt withheld, positions 6158-6248]
A
[49 nt withheld, positions 6250-6298]
CCTTTGACGTTGGAGTCCACGTTCTTT
[37 nt withheld, positions 6326-6362]
ACCCTATCTCGGTCTATTCTTTTGATTTATAAGGGATTTTGCCGATTTCGGCCTATTGGTTAAAAAATGA
GCTGATTTAACAAAAATTTAACGCGAATT
Features (pLannotate 1.2.2; 20 found; start..end, strand, type, name):
     14..343     +  promoter       SV40 promoter: SV40 enhancer and early promoter
    410..1201    +  CDS            neo: KKA2_KLEPN - Also known as kan, nptII. Experimental evidence at protein level: Swiss-Prot protein existence level 1. Resistance to kanamycin, neomycin, paromomycin, ribostamycin, butirosin and gentamicin B. From Klebsiella pneumoniae.
   1225..1383    +  CDS            ble (fragment): BLE_KLEPN - Experimental evidence at protein level: Swiss-Prot protein existence level 1. Binding protein with a strong affinity to the bleomycin family of antibiotics. Binds to CL990; an antimitotic-antibiotic compound. From Klebsiella pneumoniae.
   1378..1499    +  polyA_signal   SV40 poly(A) signal: SV40 polyadenylation signal
   1572..1588    -  protein_bind   lac operator: The lac repressor binds to the lac operator to inhibit transcription in E. coli. This inhibition can be relieved by adding lactose or isopropyl-β-D-thiogalactopyranoside (IPTG). lac repressor encoded by lacI
   1596..1626    -  promoter       lac promoter: promoter for the E. coli lac operon
   1641..1662    -  protein_bind   CAP binding site: CAP binding activates transcription in the presence of cAMP. E. coli catabolite activator protein
   1675..1767    -  CDS            lacI (fragment): lac repressor; lacI; The lac repressor binds to the lac operator to inhibit transcription in E. coli. This inhibition can be relieved by adding lactose or isopropyl-β-D-thiogalactopyranoside (IPTG).
   1950..2538    -  rep_origin     ori: high-copy-number ColE1/pMB1/pBR322/pUC origin of replication
   2709..3569    -  CDS            AmpR: β-lactamase; bla; confers resistance to ampicillin, carbenicillin, and related antibiotics
   3570..3674    -  promoter       AmpR promoter: bla
   3733..3785    -  misc_feature   bom (fragment): basis of mobility region from pBR322
   3940..4319    +  enhancer       CMV enhancer: human cytomegalovirus immediate early enhancer
   4320..4523    +  promoter       CMV promoter: human cytomegalovirus (CMV) immediate early promoter
   4519..4552    +  LTR            5' LTR (truncated) (fragment): truncated 5' long terminal repeat (LTR) from HIV-1
   4568..4586    +  promoter       T7 promoter: promoter for bacteriophage T7 RNA polymerase
   4628..5722    +  CDS            HLA-A: HLAA_HUMAN - Also known as HLAA. Experimental evidence at protein level: Swiss-Prot protein existence level 1. Allele A*74:01: Presents immunodominant HIV-1 epitopes derived from gag-pol (GQMVHQAISPR, QIYPGIKVR) and rev (RQIHSISER), carrying an aliphatic residue at position 2 and Arg anchor residue at the C-terminus. May contribute to viral load control in chronic HIV-1 infection. From Homo sapiens (Human).
   5763..5987    +  polyA_signal   bGH poly(A) signal: bovine growth hormone polyadenylation signal
   5991..6012    +  promoter       SV40 promoter (fragment): SV40 enhancer and early promoter
   6033..6461    +  rep_origin     f1 ori (sequence partly withheld): f1 bacteriophage origin of replication; arrow indicates direction of (+) strand synthesis
