[The description below was written by a language model from this plasmid's Addgene catalogue record and pLannotate feature annotations shown in this document.]
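Description:
A*34:01:01 is a mammalian expression plasmid built on the pcDNA-3 backbone that carries the coding sequence of the human HLA class I heavy chain allele HLA-A*34:01:01, cloned between BamHI and EcoRI sites. The roughly 1.1 kb HLA-A open reading frame sits downstream of the human cytomegalovirus immediate early enhancer and promoter and is followed by the bovine growth hormone polyadenylation signal, an arrangement that gives strong constitutive transcription in transfected mammalian cells. A T7 promoter lies just upstream of the insert and can serve for in vitro transcription or as a sequencing primer site. No epitope tag or reporter is annotated, so the allele appears to be expressed as the native protein. The automated annotation text attached to the HLA-A feature refers to a different allele, which reflects the generic database entry and not this insert. A very short match to an HIV-1 LTR next to the CMV promoter is likewise probably an annotation artefact, not a functional viral element.

A second cassette, driven by the SV40 enhancer/early promoter and terminated by the SV40 polyadenylation signal, encodes neomycin phosphotransferase, allowing G418 selection of stably expressing mammalian cells; a small fragment of the ble gene follows it. In bacteria the 6.5 kb plasmid is maintained at high copy through a ColE1/pUC-type origin and selected with ampicillin via β-lactamase, and an f1 origin allows single-stranded DNA production. Residual lac promoter/operator elements are backbone remnants.

The stated purpose is overexpression of a single HLA allele. The associated publication concerns large-scale HLA class I peptidome profiling to improve epitope prediction, which fits using the plasmid to express one defined allele in cells and characterise the peptides it presents.
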