Addgene plasmid #203271: A*34:01:01
Purpose: Overexpress HLA allele
Depositing lab: Derin Keskin & Catherine Wu. Depositing organization: Dana-Farber Cancer Institute. Publication: A large peptidome dataset improves HLA class I epitope prediction across most of the human population. Sarkizova S, Klaeger S, Le PM, Li LW, Oliveira G, Keshishian H, Hartigan CR, Zhang W, Braun DA, Ligon KL, Bachireddy P, Zervantonakis IK, Rosenbluth JM, Ouspenskaia T, Law T, Justesen S, Stevens J, Lane WJ, Eisenhaure T, Lan Zhang G, Clauser KR, Hacohen N, Carr SA, Wu CJ, Keskin DB. Nat Biotechnol. 2020 Feb;38(2):199-209. doi: 10.1038/s41587-019-0322-9. Epub 2019 Dec 16. PubMed 31844290.
Backbone
  Vector backbone: pcDNA-3
  Vector type: Mammalian Expression
Growth in bacteria
  Bacterial resistance: Ampicillin, 100 μg/mL
  Growth temperature: 37°C
  Growth strain: NEB Stable
  Copy number: High Copy
Gene/Insert
  Gene/Insert name: A*34:01:01
  Species: H. sapiens (human)
  Entrez Gene: HLA-A (a.k.a. HLAA)
  Cloning method: Restriction Enzyme; 5′ cloning site BamHI (unknown if destroyed); 3′ cloning site EcoRI (unknown if destroyed)
  Sequencing primers: 5′ unknown
Terms and licenses: Academic/Nonprofit Terms; Industry Terms: Not Available to Industry
Depositor comments: Shortname from TIGL: K16
How to cite: A*34:01:01 was a gift from Derin Keskin & Catherine Wu (Addgene plasmid # 203271 ; http://n2t.net/addgene:203271 ; RRID:Addgene_203271)
