>Addgene plasmid #203271 | A*34:01:01 | depositor partial sequence | sequence record 394201 | HLA:HLA00108 A*34:01:01 1098 bp (K16)
ATGGCCATCATGGCGCCCCGAACCCTCGTCCTGCTACTCTCGGGGGCCCTGGCCCTGACCCAGACCTGGG
CGGGCTCCCACTCCATGAGGTATTTCTACACCTCCGTGTCCCGGCCCGGCCGCGGGGAGCCCCGCTTCAT
CGCCGTGGGCTACGTGGACGACACGCAGTTCGTGCGGTTCGACAGCGACGCCGCGAGCCAGAGGATGGAG
CCGCGGGCGCCGTGGATAGAGCAGGAGGGGCCGGAGTATTGGGACCGGAACACACGGAAAGTGAAGGCCC
AGTCACAGACTGACCGAGTGGACCTGGGGACCCTGCGCGGCTACTACAACCAGAGCGAGGACGGTTCTCA
CACCATCCAGAGGATGTATGGCTGCGACGTGGGGCCGGACGGGCGCTTCCTCCGCGGGTACCAGCAGGAC
GCTTACGACGGCAAGGATTACATCGCCCTGAACGAGGACCTGCGCTCTTGGACCGCGGCGGACATGGCGG
CTCAGATCACCCAGCGCAAGTGGGAGACGGCCCATGAGGCGGAGCAGTGGAGAGCCTACCTGGAGGGCAC
GTGCGTGGAGTGGCTCCGCAGATACCTGGAGAACGGGAAGGAGACGCTGCAGCGCACGGACGCCCCCAAG
ACACATATGACTCACCACGCTGTCTCTGACCATGAGGCCACCCTGAGGTGCTGGGCCCTGAGCTTCTACC
CTGCGGAGATCACACTGACCTGGCAGCGGGATGGGGAGGACCAGACCCAGGACACGGAGCTCGTGGAGAC
CAGGCCTGCAGGGGATGGAACCTTCCAGAAGTGGGCGTCTGTGGTGGTGCCTTCTGGACAGGAGCAGAGA
TACACCTGCCATGTGCAGCATGAGGGTCTGCCCAAGCCCCTCACCCTGAGATGGGAGCCGTCTTCCCAGC
CCACCATCCCCATCGTGGGCATCCTTGCTGGCCTGGTTCTCTTTGGAGCTGTGATCGCTGGAGCTGTGGT
CGCTGCTGTGATGTGGAGGAGGAAGAGCTCAGATAGAAAAGGAGGGAGCTACTCTCAGGCTGCAAGCAGT
GACAGTGCCCAGGGCTCTGATATGTCTCTCACAGCTTGTAAAGTGTGA
